Addgene plasmid #104117: LZF70: Cre-off hSyn-QuasAr3-dark Citrine (FAS)
Purpose: synOptopatch construct
Depositing lab: Adam Cohen. Depositing organization: Harvard University. Publication: All-optical synaptic electrophysiology probes mechanism of ketamine-induced disinhibition. Fan LZ, Nehme R, Adam Y, Jung ES, Wu H, Eggan K, Arnold DB, Cohen AE. Nat Methods. 2018 Oct;15(10):823-831. doi: 10.1038/s41592-018-0142-8. Epub 2018 Oct 1. PubMed 30275587.
Backbone
  Vector backbone: fsyn-cre-off
  Backbone size w/o insert (bp): 8000
  Total vector size (bp): 10275
  Vector type: Mammalian Expression, Lentiviral
Growth in bacteria
  Bacterial resistance: Ampicillin, 100 μg/mL
  Growth temperature: 37°C
  Growth strain: NEB Stable
  Copy number: Unknown
Gene/Insert
  Gene/Insert name: QuasAr3-dark Citrine
  Species: Synthetic
  Insert size (bp): 1800
  Promoter: human synapsin I
  Cloning method: Gibson Cloning
  Sequencing primers: 5′ TGAGAGCGCAGTCGAGAAG; 3′ tcacaaattttgtaatccag
Terms and licenses: Academic/Nonprofit Terms; Industry Terms: Not Available to Industry
How to cite: LZF70: Cre-off hSyn-QuasAr3-dark Citrine (FAS) was a gift from Adam Cohen (Addgene plasmid # 104117 ; http://n2t.net/addgene:104117 ; RRID:Addgene_104117)
