[The description below was written by a language model from this plasmid's Addgene catalogue record and pLannotate feature annotations shown in this document.]
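Description:
LZF70: Cre-off hSyn-QuasAr3-dark Citrine (FAS) is a 10,275 bp HIV-1-based lentiviral transfer plasmid for neuron-specific mammalian expression, built on the fsyn-cre-off backbone and deposited as a synOptopatch component. It replicates in E. coli from a high-copy ColE1/pUC-type origin under ampicillin selection. The backbone also carries an f1 origin and an SV40/EM7-driven BleoR cassette that could confer Zeocin resistance. A CMV enhancer/promoter fused to a truncated 5' LTR drives synthesis of the viral genomic RNA in packaging cells. This RNA contains the Ψ packaging signal with a partial gag sequence, the RRE for Rev-dependent nuclear export, the cPPT/CTS, a WPRE to enhance transcript stability and expression, and a truncated 3' LTR followed by a bGH polyadenylation signal.

The payload is driven by the human synapsin I promoter. It encodes an archaerhodopsin-3-derived genetically encoded voltage indicator, which the annotation software matches to QuasAr2 but the catalogue names QuasAr3. This is joined through a short KCNJ2 (Kir2.1) fragment, commonly used as a membrane trafficking motif, to a Citrine-type yellow fluorescent protein. The name calls this "dark Citrine", implying a non-fluorescent variant, although the record does not state the mutation responsible. "Cre-off" and "FAS" indicate that Cre recombinase is meant to switch expression off. No recombinase target sites appear in the feature table, however, so their identity and placement cannot be confirmed from this record. The construct is evidently intended to report membrane voltage optically in Cre-negative neurons, as part of an all-optical synaptic electrophysiology scheme.
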