Features (pLannotate 1.2.2; 32 found; start..end, strand, type, name):
      1..380     +  enhancer       CMV enhancer: human cytomegalovirus immediate early enhancer
    381..580     +  promoter       CMV promoter: human cytomegalovirus (CMV) immediate early promoter
    598..778     +  LTR            5' LTR (truncated): truncated 5' long terminal repeat (LTR) from HIV-1
    825..950     +  misc_feature   HIV-1 Ψ: packaging signal of human immunodeficiency virus type 1
    934..1297    +  CDS            HIV-1 gag (fragment): gag protein from human immunodeficiency virus 1; gag
   1443..1676    +  misc_feature   RRE: The Rev response element (RRE) of HIV-1 allows for Rev-dependent mRNA export from the nucleus to the cytoplasm.
   2053..2153    +  CDS            Rev (fragment): human immunodeficiency virus 1 (HIV-1) Rev protein; rev; enhances nuclear export of unspliced and incompletely spliced viral mRNAs
   2203..2320    +  misc_feature   cPPT/CTS: central polypurine tract and central termination sequence of HIV-1
   2395..2842    +  promoter       hSyn promoter: human synapsin I promoter; confers neuron-specific expression (Kügler et al., 2003)
   2901..3659    +  CDS            QuasAr2: achaerhodopsin-3 (Arch) derivative with improved voltage sensitivity (Hochbaum et al., 2014)
   3663..3728    +  CDS            KCNJ2 (fragment): KCNJ2_HUMAN - Also known as IRK1. Experimental evidence at protein level: Swiss-Prot protein existence level 1. Probably participates in establishing action potential waveform and excitability of neuronal and muscle tissues. Inward rectifier potassium channels are characterized by a greater tendency to allow potassium to flow into the cell rather than out of it. Their voltage dependence is regulated by the concentration of extracellular potassium; as external potassium is raised, the voltage range of the channel opening shifts to more positive voltages. The inward rectification is mainly due t
   3729..4442    +  CDS            Citrine: Citrine is a basic (constitutively fluorescent) yellow fluorescent protein published in 2001, derived from Aequorea victoria. It has moderate acid sensitivity.
   4706..4730    +  misc_feature   MCS (fragment): pBluescript multiple cloning site
   4730..5318    +  misc_feature   WPRE: woodchuck hepatitis virus posttranscriptional regulatory element
   5255..5836    +  CDS            nef (fragment): NEF_HV1H2 - Experimental evidence at protein level: Swiss-Prot protein existence level 1. Extracellular Nef protein targets CD4(+) T-lymphocytes for apoptosis by interacting with CXCR4 surface receptors. From Human immunodeficiency virus type 1 group M subtype B (isolate HXB2) (HIV-1).
   5843..6023    +  LTR            5' LTR (truncated): truncated 5' long terminal repeat (LTR) from HIV-1
   6055..6279    +  polyA_signal   bGH poly(A) signal: bovine growth hormone polyadenylation signal
   6283..6304    +  promoter       SV40 promoter (fragment): SV40 enhancer and early promoter
   6325..6753    +  rep_origin     f1 ori (sequence partly withheld): f1 bacteriophage origin of replication; arrow indicates direction of (+) strand synthesis
   6767..7096    +  promoter       SV40 promoter: SV40 enhancer and early promoter
   7144..7191    +  promoter       EM7 promoter: synthetic bacterial promoter&nbsp
   7210..7584    +  CDS            BleoR: antibiotic-binding protein; Sh ble from Streptoalloteichus hindustanus; confers resistance to bleomycin, phleomycin, and Zeocin™
   7594..7719    +  CDS            ble (fragment): BLE_KLEPN - Experimental evidence at protein level: Swiss-Prot protein existence level 1. Binding protein with a strong affinity to the bleomycin family of antibiotics. Binds to CL990; an antimitotic-antibiotic compound. From Klebsiella pneumoniae.
   7714..7835    +  polyA_signal   SV40 poly(A) signal: SV40 polyadenylation signal
   7908..7924    -  protein_bind   lac operator: The lac repressor binds to the lac operator to inhibit transcription in E. coli. This inhibition can be relieved by adding lactose or isopropyl-β-D-thiogalactopyranoside (IPTG). lac repressor encoded by lacI
   7932..7962    -  promoter       lac promoter: promoter for the E. coli lac operon
   7977..7998    -  protein_bind   CAP binding site: CAP binding activates transcription in the presence of cAMP. E. coli catabolite activator protein
   8011..8103    -  CDS            lacI (fragment): lac repressor; lacI; The lac repressor binds to the lac operator to inhibit transcription in E. coli. This inhibition can be relieved by adding lactose or isopropyl-β-D-thiogalactopyranoside (IPTG).
   8286..8874    -  rep_origin     ori: high-copy-number ColE1/pMB1/pBR322/pUC origin of replication
   9045..9905    -  CDS            AmpR: β-lactamase; bla; confers resistance to ampicillin, carbenicillin, and related antibiotics
   9906..10010   -  promoter       AmpR promoter: bla
  10069..10121   -  misc_feature   bom (fragment): basis of mobility region from pBR322
>Addgene plasmid #104117 | LZF70: Cre-off hSyn-QuasAr3-dark Citrine (FAS) | addgene full sequence | sequence record 205267 | Addgene NGS Result
GACATTGATTATTGACTAGTTATTAATAGTAATCAATTACGGGGTCATTAGTTCATAGCCCATATATGGA
GTTCCGCGTTACATAACTTACGGTAAATGGCCCGCCTGGCTGACCGCCCAACGACCCCCGCCCATTGACG
TCAATAATGACGTATGTTCCCATAGTAACGCCAATAGGGACTTTCCATTGACGTCAATGGGTGGAGTATT
TACGGTAAACTGCCCACTTGGCAGTACATCAAGTGTATCATATGCCAAGTACGCCCCCTATTGACGTCAA
TGACGGTAAATGGCCCGCCTGGCATTATGCCCAGTACATGACCTTATGGGACTTTCCTACTTGGCAGTAC
ATCTACGTATTAGTCATCGCTATTACCATGGTGATGCGGTTTTGGCAGTACATCAATGGGCGTGGATAGC
GGTTTGACTCACGGGGATTTCCAAGTCTCCACCCCATTGACGTCAATGGGAGTTTGTTTTGGCACCAAAA
TCAACGGGACTTTCCAAAATGTCGTAACAACTCCGCCCCATTGACGCAAATGGGCGGTAGGCGTGTACGG
TGGGAGGTCTATATAAGCAGCGCGTTTTGCCTGTACTGGGTCTCTCTGGTTAGACCAGATCTGAGCCTGG
GAGCTCTCTGGCTAACTAGGGAACCCACTGCTTAAGCCTCAATAAAGCTTGCCTTGAGTGCTTCAAGTAG
TGTGTGCCCGTCTGTTGTGTGACTCTGGTAACTAGAGATCCCTCAGACCCTTTTAGTCAGTGTGGAAAAT
CTCTAGCAGTGGCGCCCGAACAGGGACTTGAAAGCGAAAGGGAAACCAGAGGAGCTCTCTCGACGCAGGA
CTCGGCTTGCTGAAGCGCGCACGGCAAGAGGCGAGGGGCGGCGACTGGTGAGTACGCCAAAAATTTTGAC
TAGCGGAGGCTAGAAGGAGAGAGATGGGTGCGAGAGCGTCAGTATTAAGCGGGGGAGAATTAGATCGCGA
TGGGAAAAAATTCGGTTAAGGCCAGGGGGAAAGAAAAAATATAAATTAAAACATATAGTATGGGCAAGCA
GGGAGCTAGAACGATTCGCAGTTAATCCTGGCCTGTTAGAAACATCAGAAGGCTGTAGACAAATACTGGG
ACAGCTACAACCATCCCTTCAGACAGGATCAGAAGAACTTAGATCATTATATAATACAGTAGCAACCCTC
TATTGTGTGCATCAAAGGATAGAGATAAAAGACACCAAGGAAGCTTTAGACAAGATAGAGGAAGAGCAAA
ACAAAAGTAAGACCACCGCACAGCAAGCGGCCGCTGATCTTCAGACCTGGAGGAGGAGATATGAGGGACA
ATTGGAGAAGTGAATTATATAAATATAAAGTAGTAAAAATTGAACCATTAGGAGTAGCACCCACCAAGGC
AAAGAGAAGAGTGGTGCAGAGAGAAAAAAGAGCAGTGGGAATAGGAGCTTTGTTCCTTGGGTTCTTGGGA
GCAGCAGGAAGCACTATGGGCGCAGCGTCAATGACGCTGACGGTACAGGCCAGACAATTATTGTCTGGTA
TAGTGCAGCAGCAGAACAATTTGCTGAGGGCTATTGAGGCGCAACAGCATCTGTTGCAACTCACAGTCTG
GGGCATCAAGCAGCTCCAGGCAAGAATCCTGGCTGTGGAAAGATACCTAAAGGATCAACAGCTCCTGGGG
ATTTGGGGTTGCTCTGGAAAACTCATTTGCACCACTGCTGTGCCTTGGAATGCTAGTTGGAGTAATAAAT
CTCTGGAACAGATTTGGAATCACACGACCTGGATGGAGTGGGACAGAGAAATTAACAATTACACAAGCTT
AATACACTCCTTAATTGAAGAATCGCAAAACCAGCAAGAAAAGAATGAACAAGAATTATTGGAATTAGAT
AAATGGGCAAGTTTGTGGAATTGGTTTAACATAACAAATTGGCTGTGGTATATAAAATTATTCATAATGA
TAGTAGGAGGCTTGGTAGGTTTAAGAATAGTTTTTGCTGTACTTTCTATAGTGAATAGAGTTAGGCAGGG
ATATTCACCATTATCGTTTCAGACCCACCTCCCAACCCCGAGGGGACCCGACAGGCCCGAAGGAATAGAA
GAAGAAGGTGGAGAGAGAGACAGAGACAGATCCATTCGATTAGTGAACGGATCGGCACTGCGTGCGCCAA
TTCTGCAGACAAATGGCAGTATTCATCCACAATTTTAAAAGAAAAGGGGGGATTGGGGGGTACAGTGCAG
GGGAAAGAATAGTAGACATAATAGCAACAGACATACAAACTAAAGAATTACAAAAACAAATTACAAAAAT
TCAAAATTTTCGGGTTTATTACAGGGACAGCAGAGATCCAGTTTGGTTAATTAAGTGTCTAGACTGCAGA
GGGCCCTGCGTATGAGTGCAAGTGGGTTTTAGGACCAGGATGAGGCGGGGTGGGGGTGCCTACCTGACGA
CCGACCCCGACCCACTGGACAAGCACCCAACCCCCATTCCCCAAATTGCGCATCCCCTATCAGAGAGGGG
GAGGGGAAACAGGATGCGGCGAGGCGCGTGCGCACTGCCAGCTTCAGCACCGCGGACAGTGCCTTCGCCC
CCGCCTGGCGGCGCGCGCCACCGCCGCCTCAGCACTGAAGGCGCGCTGACGTCACTCGCCGGTCCCCCGC
AAACTCCCCTTCCCGGCCACCTTGGTCGCGTCCGCGCCGCCGCCGGCCCAGCCGGACCGCACCACGCGAG
GCGCGAGATAGGGGGGCACGGGCGCGACCATCTGCGCTGCGGCGCCGGCGACTCAGCGCTGCCTCAGTCT
GCGGTGGGCAGCGGAGGAGTCGTGTCGTGCCTGAGAGCGCAGTCGAGAAGGATCCACAACTTCGTATATA
CCTTTCTATACGAAGTTGTGGCGCGCCACCATGGTAAGTATCGCTCTGCAGGCTGGTTACGACCTACTGG
GTGACGGCAGACCTGAAACCCTGTGGCTGGGCATCGGCACTCTGCTGATGCTGATTGGAACCTTCTACTT
TCTGGTCCGCGGATGGGGAGTCACCGATAAGGATGCCCGGGAATATTACGCTGTGACTATCCTGGTGTCC
GGAATCGCATCCGCCGCATATCTGTCTATGTTCTTTGGTATCGGGCTTACTGAGGTGTCCGTCGGGGGCG
AAATGTTGGATATCTATTATGCCAGGTACGCCCAGTGGCTGTTTACCACCCCACTTCTGCTGCTGCACCT
GGCCCTTCTCGCTAAGGTGGATCGGGTGACCATCGGCACCCTGGTGGGTGTGGACGCCCTGATGATCGTC
ACTGGCCTCATCGGAGCATTGAGCCACACGGCCATAGCCAGATACAGTTGGTGGTTGTTCTCTACAATTT
GCATGATAGTGGTGCTCTATGTTCTGGCTACATCCCTGCGATCTGCTGCAAGGGAGCGGGGCCCCGAGGT
GGCATCTACCTTTAACACCCTGACAGCTCTGGTCTTGGTGCTGTGGACCGCTTACCCTATCCTGTGGATC
ATAGGCACTGAGGGCGCTGGCGTGGTGGGCCTGGGCATCGAAACTCTGCTGTTTATGGTGTTGGACGTGA
CTGCCAAGGTCGGCTTTGGCTTTATCCTGTTGAGATCCCGGGCTATTCTGGGCGACACCGAGGCACCAGA
ACCCAGTGCCGGTGCCGATACGTTGATGAAGAGTAGAATCACAAGCGAAGGCGAGTACATCCCCCTGGAT
CAAATAGACATAAATGTAGTGAGCAAGGGCGAGGAGCTGTTCACCGGGGTGGTGCCCATCCTGGTCGAGC
TGGACGGCGACGTAAACGGCCACAAGTTCAGCGTGTCCGGCGAGGGCGAGGGCGATGCCACCTACGGCAA
GCTGACCCTGAAGTTCATCTGCACCACCGGCAAGCTGCCCGTGCCCTGGCCCACCCTCGTGACCACCTTC
GGCGGCGGCCTGATGTGCTTCGCCCGCTACCCCGACCACATGAAGCAGCACGACTTCTTCAAGTCCGCCA
TGCCCGAAGGCTACGTCCAGGAGCGCACCATCTTCTTCAAGGACGACGGCAACTACAAGACCCGCGCCGA
GGTGAAGTTCGAGGGCGACACCCTGGTGAACCGCATCGAGCTGAAGGGCATCGACTTCAAGGAGGACGGC
AACATCCTGGGGCACAAGCTGGAGTACAACTACAACAGCCACAACGTCTATATCATGGCCGACAAGCAGA
AGAACGGCATCAAGGTGAACTTCAAGATCCGCCACAACATCGAGGACGGCAGCGTGCAGCTCGCCGACCA
CTACCAGCAGAACACCCCCATCGGCGACGGCCCCGTGCTGCTGCCCGACAACCACTACCTGAGCTACCAG
TCCGCCCTGAGCAAAGACCCCAACGAGAAGCGCGATCACATGGTCCTGCTGGAGTTCGTGACCGCCGCCG
GGATCACTCTCGGCATGGACGAGCTGTACAAATCAAGGATCACCTCTGAGGGCGAGTATATCCCTCTGGA
TCAGATCGACATTAACGTCGGTGGAAAATCCCGCATAACCTCTGAGGGCGAGTACATCCCTCTGGATCAA
ATCGATATAAACGTGGGGGGAAAAAGTCGAATCACTTCTGAGGGCGAGTATATACCCCTCGATCAGATTG
ACATCAATGTGGGGGGCTTTTGTTATGAGAATGAAGTGTAGGCTAGCTAAACAACTTCGTATATACCTTT
CTATACGAAGTTGTCGAATTCGATATCAAGCTTATCGATAATCAACCTCTGGATTACAAAATTTGTGAAA
GATTGACTGGTATTCTTAACTATGTTGCTCCTTTTACGCTATGTGGATACGCTGCTTTAATGCCTTTGTA
TCATGCTATTGCTTCCCGTATGGCTTTCATTTTCTCCTCCTTGTATAAATCCTGGTTGCTGTCTCTTTAT
GAGGAGTTGTGGCCCGTTGTCAGGCAACGTGGCGTGGTGTGCACTGTGTTTGCTGACGCAACCCCCACTG
GTTGGGGCATTGCCACCACCTGTCAGCTCCTTTCCGGGACTTTCGCTTTCCCCCTCCCTATTGCCACGGC
GGAACTCATCGCCGCCTGCCTTGCCCGCTGCTGGACAGGGGCTCGGCTGTTGGGCACTGACAATTCCGTG
GTGTTGTCGGGGAAATCATCGTCCTTTCCTTGGCTGCTCGCCTGTGTTGCCACCTGGATTCTGCGCGGGA
CGTCCTTCTGCTACGTCCCTTCGGCCCTCAATCCAGCGGACCTTCCTTCCCGCGGCCTGCTGCCGGCTCT
GCGGCCTCTTCCGCGTCTTCGCCTTCGCCCTCAGACGAGTCGGATCTCCCTTTGGGCCGCCTCCCCGCAT
CGATACCGTCGACCTCGAGACCTAGAAAAACATGGAGCAATCACAAGTAGCAATACAGCAGCTACCAATG
CTGATTGTGCCTGGCTAGAAGCACAAGAGGAGGAGGAGGTGGGTTTTCCAGTCACACCTCAGGTACCTTT
AAGACCAATGACTTACAAGGCAGCTGTAGATCTTAGCCACTTTTTAAAAGAAAAGGGGGGACTGGAAGGG
CTAATTCACTCCCAACGAAGACAAGATATCCTTGATCTGTGGATCTACCACACACAAGGCTACTTCCCTG
ATTGGCAGAACTACACACCAGGGCCAGGGATCAGATATCCACTGACCTTTGGATGGTGCTACAAGCTAGT
ACCAGTTGAGCAAGAGAAGGTAGAAGAAGCCAATGAAGGAGAGAACACCCGCTTGTTACACCCTGTGAGC
CTGCATGGGATGGATGACCCGGAGAGAGAAGTATTAGAGTGGAGGTTTGACAGCCGCCTAGCATTTCATC
ACATGGCCCGAGAGCTGCATCCGGACTGTACTGGGTCTCTCTGGTTAGACCAGATCTGAGCCTGGGAGCT
CTCTGGCTAACTAGGGAACCCACTGCTTAAGCCTCAATAAAGCTTGCCTTGAGTGCTTCAAGTAGTGTGT
GCCCGTCTGTTGTGTGACTCTGGTAACTAGAGATCCCTCAGACCCTTTTAGTCAGTGTGGAAAATCTCTA
GCAGGGCCCGTTTAAACCCGCTGATCAGCCTCGACTGTGCCTTCTAGTTGCCAGCCATCTGTTGTTTGCC
CCTCCCCCGTGCCTTCCTTGACCCTGGAAGGTGCCACTCCCACTGTCCTTTCCTAATAAAATGAGGAAAT
TGCATCGCATTGTCTGAGTAGGTGTCATTCTATTCTGGGGGGTGGGGTGGGGCAGGACAGCAAGGGGGAG
GATTGGGAAGACAATAGCAGGCATGCTGGGGATGCGGTGGGCTCTATGGCTTCTGAGGCGGAAAGAACCA
GCTGGGGCTCTAGGGGGTATCCCC
[124 nt withheld, positions 6325-6448]
C
[91 nt withheld, positions 6450-6540]
A
[49 nt withheld, positions 6542-6590]
CCTTTGACGTTGGAGTCCACGTTCTTT
[37 nt withheld, positions 6618-6654]
ACCCTATCTCGGTCTATTCTTTTGATTTATAAGGGATTTTGCCGATTTCGGCCTATTGGTTAAAAAATGA
GCTGATTTAACAAAAATTTAACGCGAATTAATTCTGTGGAATGTGTGTCAGTTAGGGTGTGGAAAGTCCC
CAGGCTCCCCAGCAGGCAGAAGTATGCAAAGCATGCATCTCAATTAGTCAGCAACCAGGTGTGGAAAGTC
CCCAGGCTCCCCAGCAGGCAGAAGTATGCAAAGCATGCATCTCAATTAGTCAGCAACCATAGTCCCGCCC
CTAACTCCGCCCATCCCGCCCCTAACTCCGCCCAGTTCCGCCCATTCTCCGCCCCATGGCTGACTAATTT
TTTTTATTTATGCAGAGGCCGAGGCCGCCTCTGCCTCTGAGCTATTCCAGAAGTAGTGAGGAGGCTTTTT
TGGAGGCCTAGGCTTTTGCAAAAAGCTCCCGGGAGCTTGTATATCCATTTTCGGATCTGATCAGCACGTG
TTGACAATTAATCATCGGCATAGTATATCGGCATAGTATAATACGACAAGGTGAGGAACTAAACCATGGC
CAAGTTGACCAGTGCCGTTCCGGTGCTCACCGCGCGCGACGTCGCCGGAGCGGTCGAGTTCTGGACCGAC
CGGCTCGGGTTCTCCCGGGACTTCGTGGAGGACGACTTCGCCGGTGTGGTCCGGGACGACGTGACCCTGT
TCATCAGCGCGGTCCAGGACCAGGTGGTGCCGGACAACACCCTGGCCTGGGTGTGGGTGCGCGGCCTGGA
CGAGCTGTACGCCGAGTGGTCGGAGGTCGTGTCCACGAACTTCCGGGACGCCTCCGGGCCGGCCATGACC
GAGATCGGCGAGCAGCCGTGGGGGCGGGAGTTCGCCCTGCGCGACCCGGCCGGCAACTGCGTGCACTTCG
TGGCCGAGGAGCAGGACTGACACGTGCTACGAGATTTCGATTCCACCGCCGCCTTCTATGAAAGGTTGGG
CTTCGGAATCGTTTTCCGGGACGCCGGCTGGATGATCCTCCAGCGCGGGGATCTCATGCTGGAGTTCTTC
GCCCACCCCAACTTGTTTATTGCAGCTTATAATGGTTACAAATAAAGCAATAGCATCACAAATTTCACAA
ATAAAGCATTTTTTTCACTGCATTCTAGTTGTGGTTTGTCCAAACTCATCAATGTATCTTATCATGTCTG
TATACCGTCGACCTCTAGCTAGAGCTTGGCGTAATCATGGTCATAGCTGTTTCCTGTGTGAAATTGTTAT
CCGCTCACAATTCCACACAACATACGAGCCGGAAGCATAAAGTGTAAAGCCTGGGGTGCCTAATGAGTGA
GCTAACTCACATTAATTGCGTTGCGCTCACTGCCCGCTTTCCAGTCGGGAAACCTGTCGTGCCAGCTGCA
TTAATGAATCGGCCAACGCGCGGGGAGAGGCGGTTTGCGTATTGGGCGCTCTTCCGCTTCCTCGCTCACT
GACTCGCTGCGCTCGGTCGTTCGGCTGCGGCGAGCGGTATCAGCTCACTCAAAGGCGGTAATACGGTTAT
CCACAGAATCAGGGGATAACGCAGGAAAGAACATGTGAGCAAAAGGCCAGCAAAAGGCCAGGAACCGTAA
AAAGGCCGCGTTGCTGGCGTTTTTCCATAGGCTCCGCCCCCCTGACGAGCATCACAAAAATCGACGCTCA
AGTCAGAGGTGGCGAAACCCGACAGGACTATAAAGATACCAGGCGTTTCCCCCTGGAAGCTCCCTCGTGC
GCTCTCCTGTTCCGACCCTGCCGCTTACCGGATACCTGTCCGCCTTTCTCCCTTCGGGAAGCGTGGCGCT
TTCTCATAGCTCACGCTGTAGGTATCTCAGTTCGGTGTAGGTCGTTCGCTCCAAGCTGGGCTGTGTGCAC
GAACCCCCCGTTCAGCCCGACCGCTGCGCCTTATCCGGTAACTATCGTCTTGAGTCCAACCCGGTAAGAC
ACGACTTATCGCCACTGGCAGCAGCCACTGGTAACAGGATTAGCAGAGCGAGGTATGTAGGCGGTGCTAC
AGAGTTCTTGAAGTGGTGGCCTAACTACGGCTACACTAGAAGAACAGTATTTGGTATCTGCGCTCTGCTG
AAGCCAGTTACCTTCGGAAAAAGAGTTGGTAGCTCTTGATCCGGCAAACAAACCACCGCTGGTAGCGGTG
GTTTTTTTGTTTGCAAGCAGCAGATTACGCGCAGAAAAAAAGGATCTCAAGAAGATCCTTTGATCTTTTC
TACGGGGTCTGACGCTCAGTGGAACGAAAACTCACGTTAAGGGATTTTGGTCATGAGATTATCAAAAAGG
ATCTTCACCTAGATCCTTTTAAATTAAAAATGAAGTTTTAAATCAATCTAAAGTATATATGAGTAAACTT
GGTCTGACAGTTACCAATGCTTAATCAGTGAGGCACCTATCTCAGCGATCTGTCTATTTCGTTCATCCAT
AGTTGCCTGACTCCCCGTCGTGTAGATAACTACGATACGGGAGGGCTTACCATCTGGCCCCAGTGCTGCA
ATGATACCGCGAGACCCACGCTCACCGGCTCCAGATTTATCAGCAATAAACCAGCCAGCCGGAAGGGCCG
AGCGCAGAAGTGGTCCTGCAACTTTATCCGCCTCCATCCAGTCTATTAATTGTTGCCGGGAAGCTAGAGT
AAGTAGTTCGCCAGTTAATAGTTTGCGCAACGTTGTTGCCATTGCTACAGGCATCGTGGTGTCACGCTCG
TCGTTTGGTATGGCTTCATTCAGCTCCGGTTCCCAACGATCAAGGCGAGTTACATGATCCCCCATGTTGT
GCAAAAAAGCGGTTAGCTCCTTCGGTCCTCCGATCGTTGTCAGAAGTAAGTTGGCCGCAGTGTTATCACT
CATGGTTATGGCAGCACTGCATAATTCTCTTACTGTCATGCCATCCGTAAGATGCTTTTCTGTGACTGGT
GAGTACTCAACCAAGTCATTCTGAGAATAGTGTATGCGGCGACCGAGTTGCTCTTGCCCGGCGTCAATAC
GGGATAATACCGCGCCACATAGCAGAACTTTAAAAGTGCTCATCATTGGAAAACGTTCTTCGGGGCGAAA
ACTCTCAAGGATCTTACCGCTGTTGAGATCCAGTTCGATGTAACCCACTCGTGCACCCAACTGATCTTCA
GCATCTTTTACTTTCACCAGCGTTTCTGGGTGAGCAAAAACAGGAAGGCAAAATGCCGCAAAAAAGGGAA
TAAGGGCGACACGGAAATGTTGAATACTCATACTCTTCCTTTTTCAATATTATTGAAGCATTTATCAGGG
TTATTGTCTCATGAGCGGATACATATTTGAATGTATTTAGAAAAATAAACAAATAGGGGTTCCGCGCACA
TTTCCCCGAAAAGTGCCACCTGACGTCGACGGATCGGGAGATCTCCCGATCCCCTATGGTGCACTCTCAG
TACAATCTGCTCTGATGCCGCATAGTTAAGCCAGTATCTGCTCCCTGCTTGTGTGTTGGAGGTCGCTGAG
TAGTGCGCGAGCAAAATTTAAGCTACAACAAGGCAAGGCTTGACCGACAATTGCATGAAGAATCTGCTTA
GGGTTAGGCGTTTTGCGCTGCTTCGCGATGTACGGGCCAGATATACGCGTT
